>Addgene plasmid #54490 | pRiboI SapNde | depositor full sequence | sequence record 86110 | pRiboI SapNde sequence 4282 bps
ACCAGCGGAGCGGGCGACGGGAATCGAACCCGCGTAGCTAGTTTGGAAGAATGGGTGTCTGCCGACCACA
TATATGGGCCGGTCAAGATAGGTTTTTACCCCCTCTCGGCTGCATCCTCTAAGTGGAAAGAAATTGCAGG
TCGTAGAAGCGCGTTGAAGCCTGAGAGTTGCACAGGAGTTGCAACCCGGTAGCCTTGTTCACGACGAGAG
GAGACCTAGTTGGCACGTCGCGGATGGGGATCGCTGAAGACTCAGCGCAGCGGGAGGATCCAAGCCTCAT
ACGTCAACCCGCAGGACGGTGTGAGGTACTACGCGCTGCAGACCTACGACAACAAGATGGACGCCGAAGC
CTGGCTCGCGGGCGAGAAGCGGCTCATCGAGATGGAGACCTGGACCCCTCCACAGGACCGGGCGAAGAAG
GCAGCCGCCAGCGCCATCACGCTGGAGGAGTACACCCGGAAGTGGCTCGTGGAGCGCGACCTCGCAGACG
GCACCAGGGATCTGTACAGCGGGCACGCGGAGCGCCGCATCTACCCGGTGCTAGGTGAAGTGGCGGTCAC
AGAGATGACGCCAGCTCTGGTGCGTGCGTGGTGGGCCGGGATGGGTAGGAAGCACCCGACTGCCCGCCGG
CATGCCTACAACGTCCTCCGGGCGGTGATGAACACAGCGGTCGAGGACAAGCTGATCGCAGAGAACCCGT
GCCGGATCGAGCAGAAGGCAGCCGATGAGCGCGACGTAGAGGCGCTGACGCCTGAGGAGCTGGACATCGT
CGCCGCTGAGATCTTCGAGCACTACCGGATCGCGGCATACATCCTGGCGTGGACGAGCCTCCGGTTCGGA
GAGCTGATCGAGCTTCGCCGCAAGGACATCGTGGACGACGGCATGACGATGAAGCTCCGGGTGCGCCGTG
GCGCTTCCCGCGTGGGGAACAAGATCGTCGTTGGCAACGCCAAGACCGTCCGGTCGAAGCGTCCTGTGAC
GGTTCCGCCTCACGTCGCGGAGATGATCCGAGCGCACATGAAGGACCGTACGAAGATGAACAAGGGCCCC
GAGGCATTCCTGGTGACCACGACGCAGGGCAACCGGCTGTCGAAGTCCGCGTTCACCAAGTCGCTGAAGC
GTGGCTACGCCAAGATCGGTCGGCCGGAACTCCGCATCCACGACCTCCGCGCTGTCGGCGCTACGTTCGC
CGCTCAGGCAGGTGCGACGACCAAGGAGCTGATGGCCCGTCTCGGTCACACGACTCCTAGGATGGCGATG
AAGTACCAGATGGCGTCTGAGGCCCGCGACGAGGCTATCGCTGAGGCGATGTCCAAGCTGGCCAAGACCT
CCTGAAACGCAAAAAGCCCCCCTCCCAAGGACACTGAGTCCTAAAGAGGGGGGTTTCTTGTCAGTACGCG
AAGAACCACGCCTGGCCGCGAGCGCCAGCACCGCCGCTCTGTGCGGAGACCTGGGCACCAGCCCCGCCGC
CGCCAGGAGCATTGCCGTTCCCGCCAGCTAGCAACAAAGCGACGTTGTGTCTCAAAATCTCTGATGTTAC
ATTGCACAAGATAAAAATATATCATCATGAACAATAAAACTGTCTGCTTACATAAACAGTAATACAAGGG
GTGTTATGAGCCATATTCAACGGGAAACGTCTTGCTCGAGGCCGCGATTAAATTCCAACATGGATGCTGA
TTTATATGGGTATAAATGGGCTCGCGATAATGTCGGGCAATCAGGTGCGACAATCTATCGCTTGTATGGG
AAGCCCCATGCGCCAGAGTTGTTTCTGAAACATGGCAAAGGTAGCGTTGCCAATGATGTTACAGATGAGA
TGGTCAGACTAAACTGGCTGACGGAATTTATGCCTCTTCCGACCATCAAGCATTTTATCCGTACTCCTGA
TGATGCATGGTTACTCACCACTGCGATCCCCGGGAAAACAGCATTCCAGGTATTAGAAGAATATCCTGAT
TCAGGTGAAAATATTGTTGATGCGCTGGCAGTGTTCCTGCGCCGGTTGCATTCGATTCCTGTTTGTAATT
GTCCTTTTAACAGCGATCGCGTATTTCGTCTCGCTCAGGCGCAATCACGAATGAATAACGGTTTGGTTGA
TGCGAGTGATTTTGATGACGAGCGTAATGGCTGGCCTGTTGAACAAGTCTGGAAAGAAATGCATAATCTT
TTGCCATTCTCACCGGATTCAGTCGTCACTCATGGTGATTTCTCACTTGATAACCTTATTTTTGACGAGG
GGAAATTAATAGGTTGTATTGATGTTGGACGAGTCGGAATCGCAGACCGATACCAGGATCTTGCCATCCT
ATGGAACTGCCTCGGTGAGTTTTCTCCTTCATTACAGAAACGGCTTTTTCAAAAATATGGTATTGATAAT
CCTGATATGAATAAATTGCAGTTTCATTTGATGCTCGATGAGTTTTTCTAATCAGAATTGGTTAATTGGT
TGTAACACTGGCAGAGCATTACGCTGACTTGACGGGACGGCGGCTTTGTTGAATAAATCGAACTTTTGCT
GAGTTGAAGGATCAGATCACGCATCTTCCCGACAACGCAGACCGTTCCGTGGCAAAGCAAAAGTTCAAAA
TCACCAACTGGTCCACCTACAACAAAGCTCTCATCAACCGTGGCTCCCTCACTTTCTGGCTGGATGATGG
GGCGATTCAGGCCTGGTATGAGTCAGCAACACCTTCTTCACGAGGCAGACCTCACTAGTTCCACTGAGCG
TCAGACCCCGTAGAAAAGATCAAAGGATCTTCTTGAGATCCTTTTTTTCTGCGCGTAATCTGCTGCTTGC
AAACAAAAAAACCACCGCTACCAGCGGTGGTTTGTTTGCCGGATCAAGAGCTACCAACTCTTTTTCCGAA
GGTAACTGGCTTCAGCAGAGCGCAGATACCAAATACTGTCCTTCTAGTGTAGCCGTAGTTAGGCCACCAC
TTCAAGAACTCTGTAGCACCGCCTACATACCTCGCTCTGCTAATCCTGTTACCAGTGGCTGCTGCCAGTG
GCGATAAGTCGTGTCTTACCGGGTTGGACTCAAGACGATAGTTACCGGATAAGGCGCAGCGGTCGGGCTG
AACGGGGGGTTCGTGCACACAGCCCAGCTTGGAGCGAACGACCTACACCGAACTGAGATACCTACAGCGT
GAGCATTGAGAAAGCGCCACGCTTCCCGAAGGGAGAAAGGCGGACAGGTATCCGGTAAGCGGCAGGGTCG
GAACAGGAGAGCGCACGAGGGAGCTTCCAGGGGGAAACGCCTGGTATCTTTATAGTCCTGTCGGGTTTCG
CCACCTCTGACTTGAGCGTCGATTTTTGTGATGCTCGTCAGGGGGGCGGAGCCTATGGAAAAACGCCAGC
AACGCGGCCTTTTTACGGTTCCTGGCCTTTTGCTGGCCTTTTGCTCACATGTTCTTTCCTGCGTTATCCC
CTGATTCTGTGGATAACCGTATTACCGCCTTTGAGTGAGCTGATACCGCTCGCCGCAGCCGAACGACCGA
GCGCAACGCGTGCGGCCGCGGTACCAGATCTTTAAATCTAGAGGTGACCACAACGCGCCCGCTTTGATCG
GGGACGTCTGCGGCCGACCATTTACGGGTCTTGTTGTCGTTGGCGGTCATGGGCCGAACATACTCACCCG
GATCGGAGGGCCGAGGACAAGGTCGAACGAGGGGCATGACCCGGTGCGGGGCTTCTTGCACTCGGCATAG
GCGAGTGCTAAGAATAACGTTGGCACTCGCGACCGGGATACGACTCACTATAGGTACCGGTGATACCAGC
ATCGTCTTGATGCCCTTGGCAGCACCCTGCTAAGGAGGCAACAAGATGGAAGAGCATCATATGTATCCAT
GGATCCAGCTGCAGAATTCGAAGCTTATCGATGTCGACGTAGTTAACTAGCGTACGATCGACTGCCAGGC
ATCAAATAAAACGAAAGGCTCAGTCGAAAGACTGGGCCTTTCGTTTTATGCCATCATGGCCGCGGTGATC
AGCTAGAGCCGTGAACGACAGGGCGAACGCCAGCCCGCCGACGGCGAGGGTTCCGACCGCTGCAACTCCC
GGTGCAACCTTGTCCCGGTCTATTCTCTTCACTGCACCAGCTCCAATCTGGTGTGAATGCCCCTCGTCTG
TTCGCGCAGGCGGGGGGCTCTATTCGTTTGTCAGCATCGAAAGTAGCCAGATCAGGGATGCGTTGCAACC
GCGTATGCCCAGGTCAGAAGAGTCGCACAAGAGTTGCAGACCCCTGGAAAGAAAAATGGCCAGAGGGCGA
AAACACCCTCTG
Features (pLannotate 1.2.2; 9 found; start..end, strand, type, name):
    220..1332    +  CDS            33: VINT_BPML5 - Also known as int. Protein inferred from homology: Swiss-Prot protein existence level 3. Integrase is necessary for integration of the phage into the host genome by site-specific recombination. From Mycobacterium phage L5 (Mycobacteriophage L5).
   1394..1498    -  CDS            32 (fragment): VG32_BPML5 - Protein predicted: Swiss-Prot protein existence level 4. From Mycobacterium phage L5 (Mycobacteriophage L5).
   1616..2431    +  CDS            KanR: aminoglycoside phosphotransferase; aph(3')-Ia; confers resistance to kanamycin in bacteria or G418 (Geneticin®) in eukaryotes
   2572..2715    +  CDS            TRA2_ECOLX (fragment): Protein predicted: Swiss-Prot protein existence level 4. Required for transposition of transposon Tn903. From Escherichia coli.
   2763..3351    +  rep_origin     ori: high-copy-number ColE1/pMB1/pBR322/pUC origin of replication
   3748..3764    +  promoter       T7 promoter (fragment): promoter for bacteriophage T7 RNA polymerase
   3859..3876    -  misc_feature   MCS (fragment): multiple cloning site
   3923..3969    +  terminator     rrnB T1 terminator: transcription terminator T1 from the E. coli rrnB gene
   3949..4089    -  CDS            34.1 (fragment): VG341_BPMD2 - Protein predicted: Swiss-Prot protein existence level 4. Putative excisionase. From Mycobacterium phage D29 (Mycobacteriophage D29).
