[The description below was written by a language model from this plasmid's Addgene catalogue record and pLannotate feature annotations shown in this document.]
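Description:
pRiboI SapNde is an empty-backbone E. coli–mycobacteria shuttle vector built on pMV306 and designed for theophylline-inducible gene expression from a single chromosomal copy. In E. coli it replicates episomally from a ColE1/pMB1-type origin. The catalogue lists the copy number as low, although it also describes the plasmid as multi-copy in E. coli and the annotated origin is of the high-copy class. Selection in both hosts relies on a kanamycin resistance gene, aph(3')-Ia, which is flanked by a remnant of Tn903 sequence. The plasmid has no mycobacterial origin of replication. Instead it carries the mycobacteriophage L5 integrase gene, which catalyses site-specific recombination into the host chromosome and gives stable, single-copy integrants in mycobacteria. The short phage-derived fragments next to the integrase and near the cloning region are probably carry-over from the L5 integration region. The attachment site itself is not annotated in the feature table.

The expression module was inserted between the XbaI and NdeI sites of the backbone. It consists of the hsp60 promoter, a strong mycobacterial promoter, followed by a theophylline-responsive riboswitch and a SapI restriction site. Riboswitches of this kind control translation in response to ligand, so a downstream open reading frame is expressed only when theophylline is added. The SapI and NdeI sites, reflected in the plasmid's name, are there for restriction cloning of a gene of interest downstream of the riboswitch. The automated annotation did not detect the hsp60 promoter or the riboswitch. In that region it reports only a T7 promoter fragment, a multiple cloning site remnant and an rrnB T1 terminator. The vector suits titratable, small-molecule-controlled expression in mycobacteria where a single integrated copy is preferred.
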