Addgene plasmid #54490: pRiboI SapNde
Purpose: (Empty Backbone) Theophylline-inducible expression in single-copy integrating vector
Depositing lab: Jessica Seeliger. Depositing organization: Stony Brook University.
Backbone
  Vector backbone: pMV306
  Backbone manufacturer: W. R. Jacobs
  Backbone size (bp): 4296
  Modifications to backbone: XbaI-NdeI insertion of hsp60 promoter, theophylline riboswitch, and SapI restriction site.
  Promoter: hsp60
Growth in bacteria
  Bacterial resistance: Kanamycin, 50 μg/mL
  Growth temperature: 37°C
  Growth strain: DH5alpha
  Growth instructions: Shuttle vector: multi-copy episomal in E. coli, single-copy integrating in mycobacteria.
  Copy number: Low Copy
Gene/Insert
  Cloning method: Restriction Enzyme
  Sequencing primers: 5′ GCCTTTGAGTGAGCTGATACC; 3′ CTAGCTGATCACCGCGGCCATGATGGC
Terms and licenses: Academic/Nonprofit Terms; Industry Terms: Not Available to Industry
How to cite: pRiboI SapNde was a gift from Jessica Seeliger (Addgene plasmid # 54490 ; http://n2t.net/addgene:54490 ; RRID:Addgene_54490)
