>Addgene plasmid #54490 | pRiboI SapNde | addgene partial sequence | sequence record 93961 | pBR322ori-F 5'-GGGAAACGCCTGGTATCTTT-3'
GCCACCTCTGACTTGAGCGTCGATTTTTGTGATGCTCGTCAGGGGGGCGGAGCCTATGGAAAAACGCCAG
CAACGCGGCCTTTTTACGGTTCCTGGCCTTTTGCTGGCCTTTTGCTCACATGTTCTTTCCTGCGTTATCC
CCTGATTCTGTGGATAACCGTATTACCGCCTTTGAGTGAGCTGATACCGCTCGCCGCAGCCGAACGACCG
AGCGCAACGCGTGCGGCCGCGGTACCAGATCTTTAAATCTAGAGGTGACCACAACGCGCCCGCTTTGATC
GGGGACGTCTGCGGCCGACCATTTACGGGTCTTGTTGTCGTTGGCGGTCATGGGCCGAACATACTCACCC
GGATCGGAGGGCCGAGGACAAGGTCGAACGAGGGGCATGACCCGGTGCGGGGCTTCTTGCACTCGGCATA
GGCGAGTGCTAAGAATAACGTTGGCACTCGCGACCGGGATACGACTCACTATAGGTACCGGTGATACCAG
CATCGTCTTGATGCCCTTGGCAGCACCCTGCTAAGGAGGCAACAAGATGGAAGAGCATCATATGTATCCA
TGGATCCAGCTGCAGAATTCGAAGCTTATCGATGTCGACGTAGTTAACTAGCGTACGATCGACTGCCAGG
CATCAAATAAAACGAAAGGCTCAGTCGAAAGACTGGGCCTTTCGTTTTATGCCATCATGGCCGCGGTGAT
CAGCTAGAGCCGTGAACGACAGGGCGAACGCCAGCCCGCCGACGGCGAGGGTTCCGACCGCTGCAACTCC
CGGTGCAACCTTGTCCCGGTCTATTCTCTTCACTGCACCAGCTCCAATCTGGTGTGAATGCCCCTCGTCT
GTTCGCGCAGGCGGGGGGCTCTATTCGTTTGTCAGCATCGAAAGTAGCCAGATCAGGGATGCGTTGCAAC
CGCGTATGCCCAGGTCAGAAGAGTCGCACAAGAGTTGCAGACCCCTGGAAAGAAAAATGGCCAGAGGGCG
AAAACACCCTCTGACCAGCGGAGCGGGCGACGGGAATCGAACCCGCGTAGCTAGTTTGG
