>Addgene plasmid #54490 | pRiboI SapNde | addgene partial sequence | sequence record 93963 | rrnB-T1-term-F 5'-ACGAAAGGCTCAGTCGAAAG-3'
GTCCCGGTCTATTCTCTTCACTGCACCAGCTCCAATCTGGTGTGAATGCCCCTCGTCTGTTCGCGCAGGC
GGGGGGCTCTATTCGTTTGTCAGCATCGAAAGTAGCCAGATCAGGGATGCGTTGCAACCGCGTATGCCCA
GGTCAGAAGAGTCGCACAAGAGTTGCAGACCCCTGGAAAGAAAAATGGCCAGAGGGCGAAAACACCCTCT
GACCAGCGGAGCGGGCGACGGGAATCGAACCCGCGTAGCTAGTTTGGAAGAATGGGTGTCTGCCGACCAC
ATATATGGGCCGGTCAAGATAGGTTTTTACCCCCTCTCGGCTGCATCCTCTAAGTGGAAAGAAATTGCAG
GTCGTAGAAGCGCGTTGAAGCCTGAGAGTTGCACAGGAGTTGCAACCCGGTAGCCTTGTTCACGACGAGA
GGAGACCTAGTTGGCACGTCGCGGATGGGGATCGCTGAAGACTCAGCGCAGCGGGAGGATCCAAGCCTCA
TACGTCAACCCGCAGGACGGTGTGAGGTACTACGCGCTGCAGACCTACGACAACAAGATGGACGCCGAAG
CCTGGCTCGCGGGCGAGAAGCGGCTCATCGAGATGGAGACCTGGACCCCTCCACAGGACCGGGCGAAGAA
GGCAGCCGCCAGCGCCATCACGCTGGAGGAGTACACCCGG
