>Addgene plasmid #54490 | pRiboI SapNde | addgene partial sequence | sequence record 93964 | pENTR1A-3 5'-GTAACATCAGAGATTTTGAGACAC-3'
GCTAGCTGGCGGGAACGGCAATGCTCCTGGCGGCGGCGGGGCTGGTGCCCAGGTCTCCGCACAGAGCGGC
GGTGCTGGCGCTCGCGGCCAGGCGTGGTTCTTCGCGTACTGACAAGAAACCCCCCTCTTTAGGACTCAGT
GTCCTTGGGAGGGGGGCTTTTTGCGTTTCAGGAGGTCTTGGCCAGCTTGGACATCGCCTCAGCGATAGCC
TCGTCGCGGGCCTCAGACGCCATCTGGTACTTCATCGCCATCCTAGGAGTCGTGTGACCGAGACGGGCCA
TCAGCTCCTTGGTCGTCGCACCTGCCTGAGCGGCGAACGTAGCGCCGACAGCGCGGAGGTCGTGGATGCG
GAGTTCCGGCCGACCGATCTTGGCGTAGCCACGCTTCAGCGACTTGGTGAACGCGGACTTCGACAGCCGG
TTGCCCTGCGTCGTGGTCACCAGGAATGCCTCGGGGCCCTTGTTCATCTTCGTACGGTCCTTCATGTGCG
CTCGGATCATCTCCGCGACGTGAGGCGGAACCGTCACAGGACGCTTCGACCGGACGGTCTTGGCGTTGCC
AACGACGATCTTGTTCCCCACGCGGGAAGCGCCACGGCGCACCCGGAGCTTCATCGTCATGCCGTCGTCC
ACGATGTCCTTGCGGCGAAGCTCGATCAGCTCTCCGAACCGGAGGCTCGTCCACGCCAGGATGTATGCCG
CGATCCGGTAGTGCACGAAGATCTCAGCGGCGACGATGTCCAGCTCCTCAGGCGTCAGCGCCTCTACGTC
GCGCTCATCGGCTGCCTTCTGCTCGATCCGGCACGGGTTCTCTGCGATCAGCTTGTCCTCGACCGCTGTG
TTCATCACCGCCCGGAGGACGTTGTA
